>Addgene plasmid #163572 | pCMV_UdgX-EE-UdgX-NG-nCas9-UdgX | addgene full sequence | sequence record 324196 | Addgene NGS Result
ATATGCCAAGTACGCCCCCTATTGACGTCAATGACGGTAAATGGCCCGCCTGGCATTATGCCCAGTACAT
GACCTTATGGGACTTTCCTACTTGGCAGTACATCTACGTATTAGTCATCGCTATTACCATGGTGATGCGG
TTTTGGCAGTACATCAATGGGCGTGGATAGCGGTTTGACTCACGGGGATTTCCAAGTCTCCACCCCATTG
ACGTCAATGGGAGTTTGTTTTGGCACCAAAATCAACGGGACTTTCCAAAATGTCGTAACAACTCCGCCCC
ATTGACGCAAATGGGCGGTAGGCGTGTACGGTGGGAGGTCTATATAAGCAGAGCTGGTTTAGTGAACCGT
CAGATCCGCTAGAGATCCGCGGCCGCTAATACGACTCACTATAGGGAGAGCCGCCACCATGAAACGGACA
GCCGACGGAAGCGAGTTCGAGTCACCAAAGAAGAAGCGGAAAGTCATGGCCGGAGCACAGGATTTTGTCC
CACATACTGCCGATCTGGCTGAGCTGGCTGCCGCCGCTGGAGAGTGTAGAGGATGCGGGCTGTACCGGGA
TGCCACACAGGCCGTGTTCGGAGCAGGCGGCAGGAGCGCCCGCATCATGATGATCGGCGAGCAGCCAGGC
GATAAGGAGGACCTGGCCGGCCTGCCATTTGTGGGACCAGCAGGCCGGCTGCTGGACAGAGCCCTGGAGG
CCGCCGACATCGATAGGGACGCCCTGTACGTGACCAACGCCGTGAAGCACTTCAAGTTTACACGCGCCGC
AGGAGGCAAGAGGAGAATCCACAAGACCCCCTCTCGGACAGAGGTGGTGGCCTGCAGACCTTGGCTGATC
GCCGAGATGACCAGCGTGGAGCCAGATGTGGTGGTGCTGCTGGGAGCAACAGCAGCAAAGGCCCTGCTGG
GCAATGACTTCAGGGTGACCCAGCACAGGGGAGAGGTGCTGCACGTGGACGATGTGCCAGGCGATCCTGC
CCTGGTGGCAACCGTGCACCCTAGCTCCCTGCTGAGAGGCCCAAAGGAGGAGCGGGAATCCGCCTTCGCT
GGGCTGGTGGACGACCTGAGAGTGGCTGCCGATGTGAGACCTTCTGGAGGATCTAGCGGAGGCTCCTCTG
GCAGCGAGACACCAGGAACAAGCGAGTCAGCAACACCAGAGAGCAGTGGCGGCAGCAGCGGGGGGTCATC
CTCAGAGACTGGGCCTGTCGCCGTCGATCCAACCCTGCGCCGCCGGATTGAACCTCACGAGTTTGAAGTG
TTCTTTGACCCCCGGGAGCTGAGAAAGGAGACATGCCTGCTGTACGAGATCAACTGGGGAGGCAGGCACT
CCATCTGGAGGCACACCTCTCAGAACACAAATAAGCACGTGGAGGTGAACTTCATCGAGAAGTTTACCAC
AGAGCGGTACTTCTGCCCCAATACCAGATGTAGCATCACATGGTTTCTGAGCTGGTCCCCTTGCGGAGAG
TGTAGCAGGGCCATCACCGAGTTCCTGTCCAGATATCCACACGTGACACTGTTTATCTACATCGCCAGGC
TGTATCACCACGCAGACCCAGAGAATAGGCAGGGCCTGGAGGATCTGATCAGCTCCGGCGTGACCATCCA
GATCATGACAGAGCAGGAGTCCGGCTACTGCTGGCGGAACTTCGTGAATTATTCTCCTAGCAACGAGGCC
CACTGGCCTAGGTACCCACACCTGTGGGTGCGCCTGTACGTGCTGGAGCTGTATTGCATCATCCTGGGCC
TGCCCCCTTGTCTGAATATCCTGCGGAGAAAGCAGCCCCAGCTGACCTTCTTTACAATCGCCCTGCAGTC
TTGTCACTATCAGAGGCTGCCACCCCACATCCTGTGGGCCACAGGCCTGAAGTCTGGAGGATCTAGCGGA
GGATCCTCTGGCAGCGAGACACCAGGAACAAGCGAGTCAGCAACACCAGAGAGCAGTGGCGGCAGCAGCG
GCGGCAGCATGGCCGGAGCACAGGATTTTGTCCCACATACTGCCGATCTGGCTGAGCTGGCTGCCGCCGC
TGGAGAGTGTAGAGGATGCGGGCTGTACCGGGATGCCACACAGGCCGTGTTCGGAGCAGGCGGCAGGAGC
GCCCGCATCATGATGATCGGCGAGCAGCCAGGCGATAAGGAGGACCTGGCCGGCCTGCCATTTGTGGGAC
CAGCAGGCCGGCTGCTGGACAGAGCCCTGGAGGCCGCCGACATCGATAGGGACGCCCTGTACGTGACCAA
CGCCGTGAAGCACTTCAAGTTTACACGCGCCGCAGGAGGCAAGAGGAGAATCCACAAGACCCCCTCTCGG
ACAGAGGTGGTGGCCTGCAGACCTTGGCTGATCGCCGAGATGACCAGCGTGGAGCCAGATGTGGTGGTGC
TGCTGGGAGCAACAGCAGCAAAGGCCCTGCTGGGCAATGACTTCAGGGTGACCCAGCACAGGGGAGAGGT
GCTGCACGTGGACGATGTGCCAGGCGATCCTGCCCTGGTGGCAACCGTGCACCCTAGCTCCCTGCTGAGA
GGCCCAAAGGAGGAGCGGGAATCCGCCTTCGCTGGGCTGGTGGACGACCTGAGAGTGGCTGCCGATGTGA
GACCTAGCGGTGGTAGTTCTGGCGGTAGCTCAGGATCTGAAACTCCCGGCACATCTGAAAGCGCGACTCC
CGAATCATCTGGTGGATCTTCAGGTGGAAGTGACAAGAAGTACAGCATCGGCCTGGCCATCGGCACCAAC
TCTGTGGGCTGGGCCGTGATCACCGACGAGTACAAGGTGCCCAGCAAGAAATTCAAGGTGCTGGGCAACA
CCGACCGGCACAGCATCAAGAAGAACCTGATCGGAGCCCTGCTGTTCGACAGCGGCGAAACAGCCGAGGC
CACCCGGCTGAAGAGAACCGCCAGAAGAAGATACACCAGACGGAAGAACCGGATCTGCTATCTGCAAGAG
ATCTTCAGCAACGAGATGGCCAAGGTGGACGACAGCTTCTTCCACAGACTGGAAGAGTCCTTCCTGGTGG
AAGAGGATAAGAAGCACGAGCGGCACCCCATCTTCGGCAACATCGTGGACGAGGTGGCCTACCACGAGAA
GTACCCCACCATCTACCACCTGAGAAAGAAACTGGTGGACAGCACCGACAAGGCCGACCTGCGGCTGATC
TATCTGGCCCTGGCCCACATGATCAAGTTCCGGGGCCACTTCCTGATCGAGGGCGACCTGAACCCCGACA
ACAGCGACGTGGACAAGCTGTTCATCCAGCTGGTGCAGACCTACAACCAGCTGTTCGAGGAAAACCCCAT
CAACGCCAGCGGCGTGGACGCCAAGGCCATCCTGTCTGCCAGACTGAGCAAGAGCAGACGGCTGGAAAAT
CTGATCGCCCAGCTGCCCGGCGAGAAGAAGAATGGCCTGTTCGGAAACCTGATTGCCCTGAGCCTGGGCC
TGACCCCCAACTTCAAGAGCAACTTCGACCTGGCCGAGGATGCCAAACTGCAGCTGAGCAAGGACACCTA
CGACGACGACCTGGACAACCTGCTGGCCCAGATCGGCGACCAGTACGCCGACCTGTTTCTGGCCGCCAAG
AACCTGTCCGACGCCATCCTGCTGAGCGACATCCTGAGAGTGAACACCGAGATCACCAAGGCCCCCCTGA
GCGCCTCTATGATCAAGAGATACGACGAGCACCACCAGGACCTGACCCTGCTGAAAGCTCTCGTGCGGCA
GCAGCTGCCTGAGAAGTACAAAGAGATTTTCTTCGACCAGAGCAAGAACGGCTACGCCGGCTACATTGAC
GGCGGAGCCAGCCAGGAAGAGTTCTACAAGTTCATCAAGCCCATCCTGGAAAAGATGGACGGCACCGAGG
AACTGCTCGTGAAGCTGAACAGAGAGGACCTGCTGCGGAAGCAGCGGACCTTCGACAACGGCAGCATCCC
CCACCAGATCCACCTGGGAGAGCTGCACGCCATTCTGCGGCGGCAGGAAGATTTTTACCCATTCCTGAAG
GACAACCGGGAAAAGATCGAGAAGATCCTGACCTTCCGCATCCCCTACTACGTGGGCCCTCTGGCCAGGG
GAAACAGCAGATTCGCCTGGATGACCAGAAAGAGCGAGGAAACCATCACCCCCTGGAACTTCGAGGAAGT
GGTGGACAAGGGCGCTTCCGCCCAGAGCTTCATCGAGCGGATGACCAACTTCGATAAGAACCTGCCCAAC
GAGAAGGTGCTGCCCAAGCACAGCCTGCTGTACGAGTACTTCACCGTGTATAACGAGCTGACCAAAGTGA
AATACGTGACCGAGGGAATGAGAAAGCCCGCCTTCCTGAGCGGCGAGCAGAAAAAGGCCATCGTGGACCT
GCTGTTCAAGACCAACCGGAAAGTGACCGTGAAGCAGCTGAAAGAGGACTACTTCAAGAAAATCGAGTGC
TTCGACTCCGTGGAAATCTCCGGCGTGGAAGATCGGTTCAACGCCTCCCTGGGCACATACCACGATCTGC
TGAAAATTATCAAGGACAAGGACTTCCTGGACAATGAGGAAAACGAGGACATTCTGGAAGATATCGTGCT
GACCCTGACACTGTTTGAGGACAGAGAGATGATCGAGGAACGGCTGAAAACCTATGCCCACCTGTTCGAC
GACAAAGTGATGAAGCAGCTGAAGCGGCGGAGATACACCGGCTGGGGCAGGCTGAGCCGGAAGCTGATCA
ACGGCATCCGGGACAAGCAGTCCGGCAAGACAATCCTGGATTTCCTGAAGTCCGACGGCTTCGCCAACAG
AAACTTCATGCAGCTGATCCACGACGACAGCCTGACCTTTAAAGAGGACATCCAGAAAGCCCAGGTGTCC
GGCCAGGGCGATAGCCTGCACGAGCACATTGCCAATCTGGCCGGCAGCCCCGCCATTAAGAAGGGCATCC
TGCAGACAGTGAAGGTGGTGGACGAGCTCGTGAAAGTGATGGGCCGGCACAAGCCCGAGAACATCGTGAT
CGAAATGGCCAGAGAGAACCAGACCACCCAGAAGGGACAGAAGAACAGCCGCGAGAGAATGAAGCGGATC
GAAGAGGGCATCAAAGAGCTGGGCAGCCAGATCCTGAAAGAACACCCCGTGGAAAACACCCAGCTGCAGA
ACGAGAAGCTGTACCTGTACTACCTGCAGAATGGGCGGGATATGTACGTGGACCAGGAACTGGACATCAA
CCGGCTGTCCGACTACGATGTGGACCATATCGTGCCTCAGAGCTTTCTGAAGGACGACTCCATCGACAAC
AAGGTGCTGACCAGAAGCGACAAGAACCGGGGCAAGAGCGACAACGTGCCCTCCGAAGAGGTCGTGAAGA
AGATGAAGAACTACTGGCGGCAGCTGCTGAACGCCAAGCTGATTACCCAGAGAAAGTTCGACAATCTGAC
CAAGGCCGAGAGAGGCGGCCTGAGCGAACTGGATAAGGCCGGCTTCATCAAGAGACAGCTGGTGGAAACC
CGGCAGATCACAAAGCACGTGGCACAGATCCTGGACTCCCGGATGAACACTAAGTACGACGAGAATGACA
AGCTGATCCGGGAAGTGAAAGTGATCACCCTGAAGTCCAAGCTGGTGTCCGATTTCCGGAAGGATTTCCA
GTTTTACAAAGTGCGCGAGATCAACAACTACCACCACGCCCACGACGCCTACCTGAACGCCGTCGTGGGA
ACCGCCCTGATCAAAAAGTACCCTAAGCTGGAAAGCGAGTTCGTGTACGGCGACTACAAGGTGTACGACG
TGCGGAAGATGATCGCCAAGAGCGAGCAGGAAATCGGCAAGGCTACCGCCAAGTACTTCTTCTACAGCAA
CATCATGAACTTTTTCAAGACCGAGATTACCCTGGCCAACGGCGAGATCCGGAAGCGGCCTCTGATCGAG
ACAAACGGCGAAACCGGGGAGATCGTGTGGGATAAGGGCCGGGATTTTGCCACCGTGCGGAAAGTGCTGA
GCATGCCCCAAGTGAATATCGTGAAAAAGACCGAGGTGCAGACAGGCGGCTTCAGCAAAGAGTCTATCAG
GCCCAAGAGGAACAGCGATAAGCTGATCGCCAGAAAGAAGGACTGGGACCCTAAGAAGTACGGCGGCTTC
GTCAGCCCCACCGTGGCCTATTCTGTGCTGGTGGTGGCCAAAGTGGAAAAGGGCAAGTCCAAGAAACTGA
AGAGTGTGAAAGAGCTGCTGGGGATCACCATCATGGAAAGAAGCAGCTTCGAGAAGAATCCCATCGACTT
TCTGGAAGCCAAGGGCTACAAAGAAGTGAAAAAGGACCTGATCATCAAGCTGCCTAAGTACTCCCTGTTC
GAGCTGGAAAACGGCCGGAAGAGAATGCTGGCCTCTGCCAGATTCCTGCAGAAGGGAAACGAACTGGCCC
TGCCCTCCAAATATGTGAACTTCCTGTACCTGGCCAGCCACTATGAGAAGCTGAAGGGCTCCCCCGAGGA
TAATGAGCAGAAACAGCTGTTTGTGGAACAGCACAAGCACTACCTGGACGAGATCATCGAGCAGATCAGC
GAGTTCTCCAAGAGAGTGATCCTGGCCGACGCTAATCTGGACAAAGTGCTGTCCGCCTACAACAAGCACC
GGGATAAGCCCATCAGAGAGCAGGCCGAGAATATCATCCACCTGTTTACCCTGACCAATCTGGGAGCCCC
TAGGGCCTTCAAGTACTTTGACACCACCATCGACCGGAAGGTGTACAGGAGCACCAAAGAGGTGCTGGAC
GCCACCCTGATCCACCAGAGCATCACCGGCCTGTACGAGACACGGATCGACCTGTCTCAGCTGGGAGGTG
ACTCTGGAGGATCTAGCGGAGGATCCTCTGGCAGCGAGACACCAGGAACAAGCGAGTCAGCAACACCAGA
GAGCAGCGGCGGCAGCAGCGGCGGCAGCATGGCCGGAGCACAGGATTTTGTCCCACATACTGCCGATCTG
GCTGAGCTGGCTGCCGCCGCTGGAGAGTGTAGAGGATGCGGGCTGTACCGGGATGCCACACAGGCCGTGT
TCGGAGCAGGCGGCAGGAGCGCCCGCATCATGATGATCGGCGAGCAGCCAGGCGATAAGGAGGACCTGGC
CGGCCTGCCATTTGTGGGACCAGCAGGCCGGCTGCTGGACAGAGCCCTGGAGGCCGCCGACATCGATAGG
GACGCCCTGTACGTGACCAACGCCGTGAAGCACTTCAAGTTTACACGCGCCGCAGGAGGCAAGAGGAGAA
TCCACAAGACCCCCTCTCGGACAGAGGTGGTGGCCTGCAGACCTTGGCTGATCGCCGAGATGACCAGCGT
GGAGCCAGATGTGGTGGTGCTGCTGGGAGCAACAGCAGCAAAGGCCCTGCTGGGCAATGACTTCAGGGTG
ACCCAGCACAGGGGAGAGGTGCTGCACGTGGACGATGTGCCAGGCGATCCTGCCCTGGTGGCAACCGTGC
ACCCTAGCTCCCTGCTGAGAGGCCCAAAGGAGGAGCGGGAATCCGCCTTCGCTGGGCTGGTGGACGACCT
GAGAGTGGCTGCCGATGTGAGACCTAAAAGAACCGCCGACGGCAGCGAATTCGAGCCCAAGAAGAAGAGG
AAAGTCTAACCGGTCATCATCACCATCACCATTGAGTTTAAACCCGCTGATCAGCCTCGACTGTGCCTTC
TAGTTGCCAGCCATCTGTTGTTTGCCCCTCCCCCGTGCCTTCCTTGACCCTGGAAGGTGCCACTCCCACT
GTCCTTTCCTAATAAAATGAGGAAATTGCATCGCATTGTCTGAGTAGGTGTCATTCTATTCTGGGGGGTG
GGGTGGGGCAGGACAGCAAGGGGGAGGATTGGGAAGACAATAGCAGGCATGCTGGGGATGCGGTGGGCTC
TATGGCTTCTGAGGCGGAAAGAACCAGCTGGGGCTCGATACCGTCGACCTCTAGCTAGAGCTTGGCGTAA
TCATGGTCATAGCTGTTTCCTGTGTGAAATTGTTATCCGCTCACAATTCCACACAACATACGAGCCGGAA
GCATAAAGTGTAAAGCCTAGGGTGCCTAATGAGTGAGCTAACTCACATTAATTGCGTTGCGCTCACTGCC
CGCTTTCCAGTCGGGAAACCTGTCGTGCCAGCTGCATTAATGAATCGGCCAACGCGCGGGAAGAGGCGGT
TTGCGTATTGGGCGCTCTTCCGCTTCCTCGCTCACTGACTCGCTGCGCTCGGTCGTTCGGCTGCGGCGAG
CGGTATCAGCTCACTCAAAGGCGGTAATACGGTTATCCACAGAATCAGGGGATAACGCAGGAAAGAACAT
GTGAGCAAAAGGCCAGCAAAAGGCCAGGAACCGTAAAAAGGCCGCGTTGCTGGCGTTTTTCCATAGGCTC
CGCCCCCCTGACGAGCATCACAAAAATCGACGCTCAAGTCAGAGGTGGCGAAACCCGACAGGACTATAAA
GATACCAGGCGTTTCCCCCTGGAAGCTCCCTCGTGCGCTCTCCTGTTCCGACCCTGCCGCTTACCGGATA
CCTGTCCGCCTTTCTCCCTTCGGGAAGCGTGGCGCTTTCTCATAGCTCACGCTGTAGGTATCTCAGTTCG
GTGTAGGTCGTTCGCTCCAAGCTGGGCTGTGTGCACGAACCCCCCGTTCAGCCCGACCGCTGCGCCTTAT
CCGGTAACTATCGTCTTGAGTCCAACCCGGTAAGACACGACTTATCGCCACTGGCAGCAGCCACTGGTAA
CAGGATTAGCAGAGCGAGGTATGTAGGCGGTGCTACAGAGTTCTTGAAGTGGTGGCCTAACTACGGCTAC
ACTAGAAGAACAGTATTTGGTATCTGCGCTCTGCTGAAGCCAGTTACCTTCGGAAAAAGAGTTGGTAGCT
CTTGATCCGGCAAACAAACCACCGCTGGTAGCGGTGGTTTTTTTGTTTGCAAGCAGCAGATTACGCGCAG
AAAAAAAGGATCTCAAGAAGATCCTTTGATCTTTTCTACGGGGTCTGACACTCAGTGGAACGAAAACTCA
CGTTAAGGGATTTTGGTCATGAGATTATCAAAAAGGATCTTCACCTAGATCCTTTTAAATTAAAAATGAA
GTTTTAAATCAATCTAAAGTATATATGAGTAAACTTGGTCTGACAGTTACCAATGCTTAATCAGTGAGGC
ACCTATCTCAGCGATCTGTCTATTTCGTTCATCCATAGTTGCCTGACTCCCCGTCGTGTAGATAACTACG
ATACGGGAGGGCTTACCATCTGGCCCCAGTGCTGCAATGATACCGCGAGACCCACGCTCACCGGCTCCAG
ATTTATCAGCAATAAACCAGCCAGCCGGAAGGGCCGAGCGCAGAAGTGGTCCTGCAACTTTATCCGCCTC
CATCCAGTCTATTAATTGTTGCCGGGAAGCTAGAGTAAGTAGTTCGCCAGTTAATAGTTTGCGCAACGTT
GTTGCCATTGCTACAGGCATCGTGGTGTCACGCTCGTCGTTTGGTATGGCTTCATTCAGCTCCGGTTCCC
AACGATCAAGGCGAGTTACATGATCCCCCATGTTGTGCAAAAAAGCGGTTAGCTCCTTCGGTCCTCCGAT
CGTTGTCAGAAGTAAGTTGGCCGCAGTGTTATCACTCATGGTTATGGCAGCACTGCATAATTCTCTTACT
GTCATGCCATCCGTAAGATGCTTTTCTGTGACTGGTGAGTACTCAACCAAGTCATTCTGAGAATAGTGTA
TGCGGCGACCGAGTTGCTCTTGCCCGGCGTCAATACGGGATAATACCGCGCCACATAGCAGAACTTTAAA
AGTGCTCATCATTGGAAAACGTTCTTCGGGGCGAAAACTCTCAAGGATCTTACCGCTGTTGAGATCCAGT
TCGATGTAACCCACTCGTGCACCCAACTGATCTTCAGCATCTTTTACTTTCACCAGCGTTTCTGGGTGAG
CAAAAACAGGAAGGCAAAATGCCGCAAAAAAGGGAATAAGGGCGACACGGAAATGTTGAATACTCATACT
CTTCCTTTTTCAATATTATTGAAGCATTTATCAGGGTTATTGTCTCATGAGCGGATACATATTTGAATGT
ATTTAGAAAAATAAACAAATAGGGGTTCCGCGCACATTTCCCCGAAAAGTGCCACCTGACGTCGACGGAT
CGGGAGATCGATCTCCCGATCCCCTAGGGTCGACTCTCAGTACAATCTGCTCTGATGCCGCATAGTTAAG
CCAGTATCTGCTCCCTGCTTGTGTGTTGGAGGTCGCTGAGTAGTGCGCGAGCAAAATTTAAGCTACAACA
AGGCAAGGCTTGACCGACAATTGCATGAAGAATCTGCTTAGGGTTAGGCGTTTTGCGCTGCTTCGCGATG
TACGGGCCAGATATACGCGTTGACATTGATTATTGACTAGTTATTAATAGTAATCAATTACGGGGTCATT
AGTTCATAGCCCATATATGGAGTTCCGCGTTACATAACTTACGGTAAATGGCCCGCCTGGCTGACCGCCC
AACGACCCCCGCCCATTGACGTCAATAATGACGTATGTTCCCATAGTAACGCCAATAGGGACTTTCCATT
GACGTCAATGGGTGGAGTATTTACGGTAAACTGCCCACTTGGCAGTACATCAAGTGTATC
Features (pLannotate 1.2.2; 17 found; start..end, strand, type, name):
    132..335     +  promoter       CMV promoter: human cytomegalovirus (CMV) immediate early promoter
    377..395     +  promoter       T7 promoter: promoter for bacteriophage T7 RNA polymerase
   1192..1872    +  CDS            Apobec1: ABEC1_RAT - Experimental evidence at protein level: Swiss-Prot protein existence level 1. Catalytic component of the apolipoprotein B mRNA editing enzyme complex which is responsible for the postranscriptional editing of a CAA codon for Gln to a UAA codon for stop in the APOB mRNA. May also play a role in the epigenetic regulation of gene expression by participating in DNA demethylation. From Rattus norvegicus (Rat).
   2692..4293    +  CDS            dCas9(N): N-terminal portion of catalytically inactive Streptococcus pyogenes dCas9 carrying the D10A mutation (Zetsche et al., 2015)
   4294..6788    +  CDS            Cas9(C) (fragment): C-terminal portion of Streptococcus pyogenes Cas9 (Zetsche et al., 2015)
   7621..7845    +  polyA_signal   bGH poly(A) signal: bovine growth hormone polyadenylation signal
   7849..7870    +  promoter       SV40 promoter (fragment): SV40 enhancer and early promoter
   7875..7891    +  misc_feature   MCS (fragment): pBluescript multiple cloning site
   7940..7956    -  protein_bind   lac operator: The lac repressor binds to the lac operator to inhibit transcription in E. coli. This inhibition can be relieved by adding lactose or isopropyl-β-D-thiogalactopyranoside (IPTG). lac repressor encoded by lacI
   7964..7994    -  promoter       lac promoter: promoter for the E. coli lac operon
   8009..8030    -  protein_bind   CAP binding site: CAP binding activates transcription in the presence of cAMP. E. coli catabolite activator protein
   8043..8135    -  CDS            lacI (fragment): lac repressor; lacI; The lac repressor binds to the lac operator to inhibit transcription in E. coli. This inhibition can be relieved by adding lactose or isopropyl-β-D-thiogalactopyranoside (IPTG).
   8318..8906    -  rep_origin     ori: high-copy-number ColE1/pMB1/pBR322/pUC origin of replication
   9077..9937    -  CDS            AmpR: β-lactamase; bla; confers resistance to ampicillin, carbenicillin, and related antibiotics
   9938..10042   -  promoter       AmpR promoter: bla
  10113..10157   -  misc_feature   bom (fragment): basis of mobility region from pBR322
  10312..131     +  enhancer       CMV enhancer (across the origin): human cytomegalovirus immediate early enhancer
