[The description below was written by a language model from this plasmid's Addgene catalogue record and pLannotate feature annotations shown in this document.]
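Description:
pCMV_UdgX-EE-UdgX-NG-nCas9-UdgX is a high-copy mammalian expression plasmid of about 10.6 kb, built on a pCMV backbone and intended for C•G-to-G•C base editing in mammalian cells. It is propagated in E. coli through a ColE1/pUC-type origin and selected with ampicillin via the β-lactamase gene and its own promoter. Short remnants of lac regulatory elements, a pBluescript multiple cloning site, an SV40 promoter fragment and a bom fragment are also annotated, and appear to be backbone carry-over rather than functional parts of the payload.

The payload is a single large fusion open reading frame driven by the CMV immediate-early enhancer and promoter and terminated by the bovine growth hormone polyadenylation signal. A T7 promoter sits just upstream of the coding region, which would allow in vitro transcription. According to the name and the recorded mutations, the fusion contains three UdgX domains flanking and separating a cytidine deaminase and a Cas9 nickase. The deaminase is annotated as rat APOBEC1 and carries the "EE" substitutions R126E and R132E. The Cas9 is from Streptococcus pyogenes, with the D10A nickase mutation and the "NG" set of substitutions, a variant generally understood to relax PAM recognition towards NG sites. The UdgX segments are not annotated in the feature table, though unannotated stretches before the deaminase, between it and Cas9, and after Cas9 are consistent with their positions in the name. The catalogue lists the insert species as human, whereas the annotated components are of rat and bacterial origin. No guide RNA cassette is annotated, so a guide would presumably have to be supplied separately.
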