Addgene plasmid #163572: pCMV_UdgX-EE-UdgX-NG-nCas9-UdgX
Purpose: Mammalian CG-to-GC base editing
Depositing lab: David Liu. Depositing organization: Broad Institute. Publication: Efficient C*G-to-G*C base editors developed using CRISPRi screens, target-library analysis, and machine learning. Koblan LW, Arbab M, Shen MW, Hussmann JA, Anzalone AV, Doman JL, Newby GA, Yang D, Mok B, Replogle JM, Xu A, Sisley TA, Weissman JS, Adamson B, Liu DR. Nat Biotechnol. 2021 Jun 28. pii: 10.1038/s41587-021-00938-z. doi: 10.1038/s41587-021-00938-z. PubMed 34183861.
Backbone
  Vector backbone: pCMV
  Vector type: Mammalian Expression, CRISPR
Growth in bacteria
  Bacterial resistance: Ampicillin, 100 μg/mL
  Growth temperature: 37°C
  Growth strain: NEB Stable
  Copy number: High Copy
Gene/Insert
  Gene/Insert name: UdgX-EE-UdgX-NG-nCas9-UdgX
  Species: H. sapiens (human)
  Mutation: nCas9 (D10A)EE (R126E, R132E)NG (L111R, D1135V, G1218R, E1219F, A1322R, R1335V, T1337R)
  Cloning method: Gibson Cloning
Terms and licenses: Academic/Nonprofit Terms; Industry Terms: Not Available to Industry
How to cite: pCMV_UdgX-EE-UdgX-NG-nCas9-UdgX was a gift from David Liu (Addgene plasmid # 163572 ; http://n2t.net/addgene:163572 ; RRID:Addgene_163572)
